Addgene plasmid #12736: DCT.VV.Orf48
Purpose: This plasmid was designed for screening purposes and may contain discrepancies relative to the current canonical GenBank version of the gene.
Depositing lab: Jack Bennink & Jon Yewdell. Depositing organization: National Institute of Allergy and Infectious Diseases (NIAID). Publication: Identification of poxvirus CD8+ T cell determinants to enable rational design and characterization of smallpox vaccines. Tscharke DC, Karupiah G, Zhou J, Palmore T, Irvine KR, Haeryfar SM, Williams S, Sidney J, Sette A, Bennink JR, Yewdell JW. J Exp Med. 2005 January 3; 201(1): 95–104. 10.1084/jem.20041912 PubMed 15623576.
Backbone
  Vector backbone: pcDNA 3.1D V5-His-TOPO
  Backbone manufacturer: Invitrogen
  Backbone size w/o insert (bp): 5514
  Vector type: Mammalian Expression
  Selectable markers: Neomycin (select with G418)
Growth in bacteria
  Bacterial resistance: Ampicillin, 100 μg/mL
  Growth temperature: 37°C
  Growth strain: DH5alpha
  Copy number: High Copy
Gene/Insert
  Gene/Insert name: VV.Orf48 (alt names: VV_WR_112; ERROR, early frame shift.RNA polymerase subunit, RPO18)
  Species: Vaccinia Virus
  Insert size (bp): 486
  GenBank ID: 9791042
  Cloning method: Restriction Enzyme; 5′ cloning site BamHI (not destroyed); 3′ cloning site BamHI (not destroyed)
  Sequencing primers: 5′ Universal T7
Terms and licenses: Academic/Nonprofit Terms; Industry Terms: Not Available to Industry
Depositor comments: Please see the Vaccinia kit page ( https://www.addgene.org/vvorf/ ) for more information. The kit page contains the supplemental VVOrfData spreadsheet, which includes important information about this plasmid. The plasmid and insert names provided here relate only to this library. The name of the ORF (if present) in VACV strain Copenhagen and the name of the ORF (if annotated) in VACV strain WR sequence can be found in VVOrfData spreadsheet. Please note that the amino acid sequence given for each ORF in the spreadsheet may contain some errors. Additionally, changes from the expected sequence may be present in these plasmids. Please see Addgene's quality control sequence and sequencing notes in the VVOrfData spreadsheet before ordering this plasmid.
How to cite: DCT.VV.Orf48 was a gift from Jack Bennink & Jon Yewdell (Addgene plasmid # 12736 ; http://n2t.net/addgene:12736 ; RRID:Addgene_12736)
