[The description below was written by a language model from this plasmid's Addgene catalogue record.]
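Description:
DCT.VV.Orf48 is a mammalian expression plasmid built on the commercial pcDNA 3.1D V5-His-TOPO backbone (about 5.5 kb without insert). It carries a 486 bp vaccinia virus open reading frame and belongs to a library of vaccinia ORF clones. The insert, called VV.Orf48 within that library, corresponds to VV_WR_112, which encodes the RPO18 subunit of the viral RNA polymerase. The fragment is recorded as flanked by intact BamHI sites on both sides and can be sequenced from the upstream universal T7 primer site. The plasmid is maintained at high copy number in E. coli under ampicillin selection. A neomycin resistance marker allows G418 selection of transfected mammalian cells.

The record gives no feature table and does not name the promoter. Vectors of the pcDNA3.1 family generally drive the insert from the CMV immediate-early promoter, and this backbone provides C-terminal V5 and polyhistidine tags. Whether those tags are in frame with this ORF is not stated.

The depositor flags this clone as erroneous because it carries an early frameshift, so full-length RPO18 should not be expected from it. The library was made for screening, and its clones may differ from the canonical GenBank sequences. The ORF numbering applies only to this collection, with supplementary data mapping each clone to the Copenhagen and WR strain annotations. The associated publication used the set to identify poxvirus CD8+ T cell determinants for the design and characterisation of smallpox vaccines. This suggests transient expression of individual viral ORFs in mammalian cells to test for T cell recognition.
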