>Addgene plasmid #12736 | DCT.VV.Orf48 | addgene partial sequence | sequence record 19131 | T7 5'-TAATACGACTCACTATAGGG-3'
ACCACCATGGCGAGCTTTATTACCAATGGATACCTTCCAGTTACATTGGAACCACACGAGCTGACGTTAG
ACATAAAAACTAATATTAGGAATGCCGTATATAAGACGTATCTCCATAGAGAAATTAGTGGTAAAATGGC
CAAGAAAATAGAAATTCGTGAAGACGTGGAATTACCTCTCGGCGAAATAGTTAATAATTCTGTAGTTATA
AACGTTCCGTGTGTAATAACCTACGCGTATTATCACGTTGGGGATATAGTCAGAGGAACATTAAACATCG
AAGATGAATCAAATGTAACTATTCAATGTGGAGATTTAATCTGTAAACTAAGTAGAGATTCGGGTACTGT
ATCATTTAGCGATTCAAAGTACTGCTTTTTTCGAAATGGTAATGCGTATGACAATGGCAGCGAAGTCACT
GCCGTTCTAATGGAGGCTCAACAAGGTATCGAATCTAGTTTTGTTTTTCTCGCGAATATCGTCGACTCAT
AAGCAATTCCCGGGGATCCGAATAAAGGGTCAAGACAATTCTGCAGATATCCAGCACAGTGGCGGCCGCT
CGAGTCTAGAGGGCCCGCGGTTCGAAGGTAAGCCTATCCCTAACCCTCTCCTCGGTCTCGATTCTACGCG
TACCGGTCATCATCACCATCACCATTGAGTTTAAACCCGCTGATCAGCCTCGACTGTGCCTTCT
